Addgene plasmid #112245: pEGFPc1 hp47phox (S303/304/328D)
Purpose: expression of mutant p47phox
Depositing lab: Simone Di Giovanni. Depositing organization: Imperial College London. Publication: Reactive oxygen species regulate axonal regeneration through the release of exosomal NADPH oxidase 2 complexes into injured axons. Hervera A, De Virgiliis F, Palmisano I, Zhou L, Tantardini E, Kong G, Hutson T, Danzi MC, Perry RB, Santos CXC, Kapustin AN, Fleck RA, Del Rio JA, Carroll T, Lemmon V, Bixby JL, Shah AM, Fainzilber M, Di Giovanni S. Nat Cell Biol. 2018 Mar;20(3):307-319. doi: 10.1038/s41556-018-0039-x. Epub 2018 Feb 12. PubMed 29434374.
Backbone
  Vector backbone: pEGFP-c1
  Vector type: Mammalian Expression
Growth in bacteria
  Bacterial resistance: Kanamycin, 50 μg/mL
  Growth temperature: 37°C
  Growth strain: DH5alpha
  Copy number: Unknown
Gene/Insert
  Gene/Insert name: p47phox
  Species: H. sapiens (human)
  Insert size (bp): 1170
  Mutation: S303/304/328D
  Entrez Gene: NCF1 (a.k.a. CGD1, NCF1A, NOXO2, SH3PXD1A, p47phox)
  Promoter: CMV
  Tag / fusion protein: EGFP (N terminal on backbone)
  Cloning method: Restriction Enzyme; 5′ cloning site BamHI (destroyed during cloning); 3′ cloning site EcoRI (destroyed during cloning)
  Sequencing primers: 5′ unknown
Terms and licenses: Academic/Nonprofit Terms; Industry Terms: Not Available to Industry
How to cite: pEGFPc1 hp47phox (S303/304/328D) was a gift from Simone Di Giovanni (Addgene plasmid # 112245 ; http://n2t.net/addgene:112245 ; RRID:Addgene_112245)
