[The description below was written by a language model from this plasmid's Addgene catalogue record and pLannotate feature annotations shown in this document.]
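Description:
pEGFPc1 hp47phox (S303/304/328D) is a mammalian expression plasmid of about 5.9 kb built on the pEGFP-C1 backbone. It produces a mutant form of human p47phox (NCF1), the cytosolic organizer subunit of the NADPH oxidase 2 complex, as a fusion to EGFP. The 1,170 bp NCF1 coding sequence sits directly downstream of the EGFP open reading frame, so the fluorescent protein is at the N terminus of p47phox. It was inserted by restriction cloning at BamHI and EcoRI sites that were destroyed in the process. Transcription is driven by the human CMV immediate-early enhancer and promoter and terminated by the SV40 polyadenylation signal. The insert carries serine-to-aspartate substitutions at residues 303, 304 and 328. Aspartate substitutions of this kind are generally used to mimic phosphorylation, and these serines lie in the region of p47phox whose phosphorylation is associated with oxidase activation. The record itself, however, states the purpose only as expression of mutant p47phox.

The plasmid replicates in E. coli from a high-copy ColE1/pUC-type origin and also carries an f1 origin for single-stranded DNA production. Selection uses the Tn5 NeoR/KanR gene, which is preceded by both a bacterial (bla) promoter and the SV40 early promoter and followed by the HSV TK polyadenylation signal. This arrangement gives kanamycin resistance in bacteria and G418 resistance in transfected mammalian cells. The short RSF ori, ble, large T antigen and bGH poly(A) fragments in the annotation appear to be partial matches within backbone sequence rather than functional elements. The construct is suited to visualizing the localization and studying the function of the mutant p47phox, and it was deposited with work on NADPH oxidase 2 and reactive oxygen species in axonal regeneration.
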