Features (pLannotate 1.2.2; 16 found; start..end, strand, type, name):
      3..62      +  rep_origin     RSF ori (fragment): Plasmids containing the RSF 1030 origin of replication can be propagated in E. coli cells that contain additional plasmids with compatible origins.
    130..433     +  enhancer       CMV enhancer: human cytomegalovirus immediate early enhancer
    434..637     +  promoter       CMV promoter: human cytomegalovirus (CMV) immediate early promoter
    682..1398    +  CDS            EGFP: EGFP is a basic (constitutively fluorescent) green fluorescent protein published in 1996, derived from Aequorea victoria. It is reported to be a rapidly-maturing weak dimer with moderate acid sensitivity.
   1414..2583    +  CDS            NCF1 (sequence partly withheld): NCF1_HUMAN - Also known as NOXO2, SH3PXD1A. Experimental evidence at protein level: Swiss-Prot protein existence level 1. NCF2, NCF1, and a membrane bound cytochrome b558 are required for activation of the latent NADPH oxidase (necessary for superoxide production). From Homo sapiens (Human).
   2585..2621    +  misc_feature   MCS (fragment): multiple cloning site
   2638..2722    +  CDS            large T antigen (fragment): large T antigen from SV40 (simian virus 40)
   2745..2866    +  polyA_signal   SV40 poly(A) signal: SV40 polyadenylation signal
   2900..3328    -  rep_origin     f1 ori (sequence partly withheld): f1 bacteriophage origin of replication; arrow indicates direction of (+) strand synthesis
   3355..3459    +  promoter       AmpR promoter: bla
   3461..3818    +  promoter       SV40 promoter: SV40 enhancer and early promoter
   3853..4647    +  CDS            NeoR/KanR: aminoglycoside phosphotransferase from Tn5; aph(3')-II (or nptII); confers resistance to neomycin, kanamycin, and G418 (Geneticin®)
   4668..4820    +  CDS            ble (fragment): BLE_KLEPN - Experimental evidence at protein level: Swiss-Prot protein existence level 1. Binding protein with a strong affinity to the bleomycin family of antibiotics. Binds to CL990; an antimitotic-antibiotic compound. From Klebsiella pneumoniae.
   4879..4926    +  polyA_signal   HSV TK poly(A) signal: herpes simplex virus thymidine kinase polyadenylation signal (Cole and Stacy, 1985)
   5017..5033    -  polyA_signal   bGH poly(A) signal (fragment): bovine growth hormone polyadenylation signal
   5255..5843    +  rep_origin     ori: high-copy-number ColE1/pMB1/pBR322/pUC origin of replication
>Addgene plasmid #112245 | pEGFPc1 hp47phox (S303/304/328D) | addgene full sequence | sequence record 213583 | Addgene NGS Result
CCTTTTGCTCACATGTTCTTTCCTGCGTTATCCCCTGATTCTGTGGATAACCGTATTACCGCCATGCATT
AGTTATTAATAGTAATCAATTACGGGGTCATTAGTTCATAGCCCATATATGGAGTTCCGCGTTACATAAC
TTACGGTAAATGGCCCGCCTGGCTGACCGCCCAACGACCCCCGCCCATTGACGTCAATAATGACGTATGT
TCCCATAGTAACGCCAATAGGGACTTTCCATTGACGTCAATGGGTGGAGTATTTACGGTAAACTGCCCAC
TTGGCAGTACATCAAGTGTATCATATGCCAAGTACGCCCCCTATTGACGTCAATGACGGTAAATGGCCCG
CCTGGCATTATGCCCAGTACATGACCTTATGGGACTTTCCTACTTGGCAGTACATCTACGTATTAGTCAT
CGCTATTACCATGGTGATGCGGTTTTGGCAGTACATCAATGGGCGTGGATAGCGGTTTGACTCACGGGGA
TTTCCAAGTCTCCACCCCATTGACGTCAATGGGAGTTTGTTTTGGCACCAAAATCAACGGGACTTTCCAA
AATGTCGTAACAACTCCGCCCCATTGACGCAAATGGGCGGTAGGCGTGTACGGTGGGAGGTCTATATAAG
CAGAGCTGGTTTAGTGAACCGTCAGATCCGCTAGCGCTACCGGTCGCCACCATGGTGAGCAAGGGCGAGG
AGCTGTTCACCGGGGTGGTGCCCATCCTGGTCGAGCTGGACGGCGACGTAAACGGCCACAAGTTCAGCGT
GTCCGGCGAGGGCGAGGGCGATGCCACCTACGGCAAGCTGACCCTGAAGTTCATCTGCACCACCGGCAAG
CTGCCCGTGCCCTGGCCCACCCTCGTGACCACCCTGACCTACGGCGTGCAGTGCTTCAGCCGCTACCCCG
ACCACATGAAGCAGCACGACTTCTTCAAGTCCGCCATGCCCGAAGGCTACGTCCAGGAGCGCACCATCTT
CTTCAAGGACGACGGCAACTACAAGACCCGCGCCGAGGTGAAGTTCGAGGGCGACACCCTGGTGAACCGC
ATCGAGCTGAAGGGCATCGACTTCAAGGAGGACGGCAACATCCTGGGGCACAAGCTGGAGTACAACTACA
ACAGCCACAACGTCTATATCATGGCCGACAAGCAGAAGAACGGCATCAAGGTGAACTTCAAGATCCGCCA
CAACATCGAGGACGGCAGCGTGCAGCTCGCCGACCACTACCAGCAGAACACCCCCATCGGCGACGGCCCC
GTGCTGCTGCCCGACAACCACTACCTGAGCACCCAGTCCGCCCTGAGCAAAGACCCCAACGAGAAGCGCG
ATCACATGGTCCTGCTGGAGTTCGTGACCGCCGCCGGGATCACTCTCGGCATGGACGAGCTGTACAAGTC
CGGACTCAGATCCATG
[420 nt withheld, positions 1417-1836]
CCCAAAGATGGCAAGAGTACCGCGACAGACATCACCGGCCCCATCATCCTGCAGACGTACCGCGCCATTG
CCAACTACGAGAAGACCTCGGGCTCCGAGATGGCTCTGTCCACGGGGGACGTGGTGGAGGTCGTAGAGAA
GAGCGAGAGCGGTTGGTGGTTCTGTCAGATGAAAGCAAAGCGAGGCTGGATACCAGCATCCTTCCTCGAG
CCCCTGGACAGTCCTGACGAGACGGAAGACCCTGAGCCCAACTATGCAGGTGAGCCATACGTCGCCATCA
AGGCCTACACTGCTGTGGAGGGGGACGAGGTGTCCCTGCTCGAGGGTGAAGCTGTTGAGGTCATTCACAA
GCTCCTGGACGGCTGGTGGGTCATCAGGAAAGACGACGTCACAGGCTACTTCCCGTCCATGTACCTGCAA
AAGTCAGGGCAAGACGTGTCCCAGGCCCAACGCCAGATCAAGCGGGGGGCGCCGCCCCGCAGGGACGACA
TCCGCAACGCGCACAGCATCCATCAGCGGTCGCGGAAGCGCCTCAGCCAGGACGCCTATCGCCGCAACGA
CGTCCGTTTTCTGCAGCAGCGACGCCGCCAGGCGCGGCCGGGACCGCAGAGCCCCGGGAGCCCGCTCGAG
GAGGAGCGGCAGACGCAGCGCTCTAAACCGCAGCCGGCGGTGCCCCCGCGGCCGAGCGCCGACCTCATCC
TGAACCGCTGCAGCGAGAGCACCAAGCGGAAGCTGGCGTCTGCCGTCTGAATTCTGCAGTCGACGGTACC
GCGGGCCCGGGATCCACCGGATCTAGATAACTGATCATAATCAGCCATACCACATTTGTAGAGGTTTTAC
TTGCTTTAAAAAACCTCCCACACCTCCCCCTGAACCTGAAACATAAAATGAATGCAATTGTTGTTGTTAA
CTTGTTTATTGCAGCTTATAATGGTTACAAATAAAGCAATAGCATCACAAATTTCACAAATAAAGCATTT
TTTTCACTGCATTCTAGTTGTGGTTTGTCCAAACTCATCAATGTATCTTAACGCGTAAATTGTAAGCGTT
AATATTTTGTTAAAATTCGCGTTAAATTTTTGTTAAATCAGCTCATTTTTTAACCAATAGGCCGAAATCG
GCAAAATCCCTTATAAATCAAAAGAATAGACCGAGATAGGGT
[37 nt withheld, positions 2999-3035]
AAAGAACGTGGACTCCAACGTCAAAGG
[49 nt withheld, positions 3063-3111]
T
[91 nt withheld, positions 3113-3203]
G
[124 nt withheld, positions 3205-3328]
CAGGTGGCACTTTTCGGGGAAATGTGCGCGGAACCCCTATTTGTTTATTTTTCTAAATACATTCAAATAT
GTATCCGCTCATGAGACAATAACCCTGATAAATGCTTCAATAATATTGAAAAAGGAAGAGTCCTGAGGCG
GAAAGAACCAGCTGTGGAATGTGTGTCAGTTAGGGTGTGGAAAGTCCCCAGGCTCCCCAGCAGGCAGAAG
TATGCAAAGCATGCATCTCAATTAGTCAGCAACCAGGTGTGGAAAGTCCCCAGGCTCCCCAGCAGGCAGA
AGTATGCAAAGCATGCATCTCAATTAGTCAGCAACCATAGTCCCGCCCCTAACTCCGCCCATCCCGCCCC
TAACTCCGCCCAGTTCCGCCCATTCTCCGCCCCATGGCTGACTAATTTTTTTTATTTATGCAGAGGCCGA
GGCCGCCTCGGCCTCTGAGCTATTCCAGAAGTAGTGAGGAGGCTTTTTTGGAGGCCTAGGCTTTTGCAAA
GATCGATCAAGAGACAGGATGAGGATCGTTTCGCATGATTGAACAAGATGGATTGCACGCAGGTTCTCCG
GCCGCTTGGGTGGAGAGGCTATTCGGCTATGACTGGGCACAACAGACAATCGGCTGCTCTGATGCCGCCG
TGTTCCGGCTGTCAGCGCAGGGGCGCCCGGTTCTTTTTGTCAAGACCGACCTGTCCGGTGCCCTGAATGA
ACTGCAAGACGAGGCAGCGCGGCTATCGTGGCTGGCCACGACGGGCGTTCCTTGCGCAGCTGTGCTCGAC
GTTGTCACTGAAGCGGGAAGGGACTGGCTGCTATTGGGCGAAGTGCCGGGGCAGGATCTCCTGTCATCTC
ACCTTGCTCCTGCCGAGAAAGTATCCATCATGGCTGATGCAATGCGGCGGCTGCATACGCTTGATCCGGC
TACCTGCCCATTCGACCACCAAGCGAAACATCGCATCGAGCGAGCACGTACTCGGATGGAAGCCGGTCTT
GTCGATCAGGATGATCTGGACGAAGAGCATCAGGGGCTCGCGCCAGCCGAACTGTTCGCCAGGCTCAAGG
CGAGCATGCCCGACGGCGAGGATCTCGTCGTGACCCATGGCGATGCCTGCTTGCCGAATATCATGGTGGA
AAATGGCCGCTTTTCTGGATTCATCGACTGTGGCCGGCTGGGTGTGGCGGACCGCTATCAGGACATAGCG
TTGGCTACCCGTGATATTGCTGAAGAGCTTGGCGGCGAATGGGCTGACCGCTTCCTCGTGCTTTACGGTA
TCGCCGCTCCCGATTCGCAGCGCATCGCCTTCTATCGCCTTCTTGACGAGTTCTTCTGAGCGGGACTCTG
GGGTTCGAAATGACCGACCAAGCGACGCCCAACCTGCCATCACGAGATTTCGATTCCACCGCCGCCTTCT
ATGAAAGGTTGGGCTTCGGAATCGTTTTCCGGGACGCCGGCTGGATGATCCTCCAGCGCGGGGATCTCAT
GCTGGAGTTCTTCGCCCACCCTAGGGGGAGGCTAACTGAAACACGGAAGGAGACAATACCGGAAGGAACC
CGCGCTATGACGGCAATAAAAAGACAGAATAAAACGCACGGTGTTGGGTCGTTTGTTCATAAACGCGGGG
TTCGGTCCCAGGGCTGGCACTCTGTCGATACCCCACCGAGACCCCATTGGGGCCAATACGCCCGCGTTTC
TTCCTTTTCCCCACCCCACCCCCCAAGTTCGGGTGAAGGCCCAGGGCTCGCAGCCAACGTCGGGGCGGCA
GGCCCTGCCATAGCCTCAGGTTACTCATATATACTTTAGATTGATTTAAAACTTCATTTTTAATTTAAAA
GGATCTAGGTGAAGATCCTTTTTGATAATCTCATGACCAAAATCCCTTAACGTGAGTTTTCGTTCCACTG
AGCGTCAGACCCCGTAGAAAAGATCAAAGGATCTTCTTGAGATCCTTTTTTTCTGCGCGTAATCTGCTGC
TTGCAAACAAAAAAACCACCGCTACCAGCGGTGGTTTGTTTGCCGGATCAAGAGCTACCAACTCTTTTTC
CGAAGGTAACTGGCTTCAGCAGAGCGCAGATACCAAATACTGTTCTTCTAGTGTAGCCGTAGTTAGGCCA
CCACTTCAAGAACTCTGTAGCACCGCCTACATACCTCGCTCTGCTAATCCTGTTACCAGTGGCTGCTGCC
AGTGGCGATAAGTCGTGTCTTACCGGGTTGGACTCAAGACGATAGTTACCGGATAAGGCGCAGCGGTCGG
GCTGAACGGGGGGTTCGTGCACACAGCCCAGCTTGGAGCGAACGACCTACACCGAACTGAGATACCTACA
GCGTGAGCTATGAGAAAGCGCCACGCTTCCCGAAGGGAGAAAGGCGGACAGGTATCCGGTAAGCGGCAGG
GTCGGAACAGGAGAGCGCACGAGGGAGCTTCCAGGGGGAAACGCCTGGTATCTTTATAGTCCTGTCGGGT
TTCGCCACCTCTGACTTGAGCGTCGATTTTTGTGATGCTCGTCAGGGGGGCGGAGCCTATGGAAAAACGC
CAGCAACGCGGCCTTTTTACGGTTCCTGGCCTTTTGCTGG
